Addgene plasmid #238488: pT7-TaGu-ENT-3xF-ORF
Purpose: For production of C-term flag-tagged TaGu EN-tuned ORF mRNA for mRNA transfection in PRINT
Depositing lab: Kathleen Collins. Depositing organization: University of California, Berkeley. Publication: Harnessing eukaryotic retroelement proteins for transgene insertion into human safe-harbor loci. Zhang X, Van Treeck B, Horton CA, McIntyre JJR, Palm SM, Shumate JL, Collins K. Nat Biotechnol. 2024 Feb 20. doi: 10.1038/s41587-024-02137-y. PubMed 38379101.
Backbone
  Vector backbone: pUC57min
  Vector type: IVT template
Growth in bacteria
  Bacterial resistance: Ampicillin, 100 μg/mL
  Growth temperature: 37°C
  Growth strain: DH5alpha
  Copy number: High Copy
Gene/Insert
  Gene/Insert name: R2 retroelement mRNA
  Species: Taeniopygia guttata
  Mutation: R1109->A
  Tag / fusion protein: 3x-Flag (C terminal on insert)
  Cloning method: Gibson Cloning
  Sequencing primers: 5′ CAGGGTTATTGTCTCATGAGCGGATAC
Terms and licenses: Academic/Nonprofit Terms; Industry Terms: Not Available to Industry
How to cite: pT7-TaGu-ENT-3xF-ORF was a gift from Kathleen Collins (Addgene plasmid # 238488 ; http://n2t.net/addgene:238488 ; RRID:Addgene_238488)
