[The description below was written by a language model from this plasmid's Addgene catalogue record and pLannotate feature annotations shown in this document.]
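Description:
pT7-TaGu-ENT-3xF-ORF is an in vitro transcription template built on the small high-copy cloning backbone pUC57min. It is not an expression vector for cells. It is propagated in E. coli through a ColE1/pUC-type origin of replication and selected with ampicillin via the β-lactamase gene (AmpR) and its native promoter. The full sequenced plasmid is about 5.9 kb.

The payload is the open reading frame of the R2 retroelement from the zebra finch, Taeniopygia guttata ("TaGu"). It lies downstream of a bacteriophage T7 promoter so that T7 RNA polymerase can produce the protein-coding mRNA in vitro. The ORF carries an R1109A substitution, which the record's "EN-tuned" (ENT) designation suggests is meant to modulate the endonuclease activity of the R2 protein, although the record does not spell out the effect. A 3xFLAG epitope is fused at the C terminus, allowing detection or immunopurification of the translated protein. The automated annotation recognises only the T7 promoter, the 3xFLAG tag and the backbone elements. The R2 coding region itself is unannotated but presumably occupies most of the interval between the promoter and the tag. Any untranslated regions, poly(A) tract or linearisation site downstream of the tag are not identified in the record.

The stated use is to generate FLAG-tagged R2 protein mRNA for transfection in PRINT. The associated publication describes this as an approach that harnesses eukaryotic retroelement proteins to insert transgenes into human safe-harbor loci. In such an approach, this mRNA would supply the retroelement protein, with the transgene template coming from a separate construct.
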