Features (pLannotate 1.2.2; 5 found; start..end, strand, type, name):
     52..68      +  promoter       T7 promoter (fragment): promoter for bacteriophage T7 RNA polymerase
   3684..3749    +  CDS            3xFLAG: three tandem FLAG® epitope tags, followed by an enterokinase cleavage site
   4165..4753    -  rep_origin     ori: high-copy-number ColE1/pMB1/pBR322/pUC origin of replication
   4924..5784    -  CDS            AmpR: β-lactamase; bla; confers resistance to ampicillin, carbenicillin, and related antibiotics
   5785..12      -  promoter       AmpR promoter (across the origin): bla
>Addgene plasmid #238488 | pT7-TaGu-ENT-3xF-ORF | addgene full sequence | sequence record 474300 | Addgene NGS Result
AGGGGTTCCGCGCACATTTCCCCGAAAAGTGCCACCTGACGTCCCAATGATTAATACGACTCACTATAAG
GAATAAACTAGTATTCTTCTGGTCCCCACAGACTCAGAGAGAACCCGCCACCATGGAGAAGGTGATGGTC
ACCGTTCCGGACAAGAACCCTCCATGTCCATGCTGCGGCACCCGGGTGAACAGCGTGCTGAACCTTATCG
AGCACCTGAAGGTCAGCCACGGAAAGCGGGGCGTGTGCTTCCGGTGCGCGAAGTGTGGGAAGGAAAATAG
CAACTACCACAGCGTGGTGTGCCATTTCCCAAAATGTAGAGGACCTGAGACAGAGAAAGCTCCAGCCGGC
GAGTGGATTTGTGAAGTGTGCAACAGAGACTTCACCACCAAAATCGGCCTGGGCCAGCATAAGAGATTAG
CTCACCCCGCTGTTCGGAATCAGGAGAGAATCGTCGCCAGCCAGCCTAAGGAAACTAGCAACAGAGGCGC
TCACAAAAGATGCTGGACCAAAGAGGAGGAGGAACTGCTGATCAGACTGGAAGCCCAGTTTGAGGGCAAC
AAGAACATCAACAAGCTGATCGCAGAACACATCACCACAAAGACCGCCAAGCAGATCTCCGATAAGAGGA
GACTGCTGAGCCGCAAGCCTGCCGAGGAGCCTAGAGAGGAACCTGGCACATGCCACCACACCAGACGGGC
AGCTGCCAGCCTGAGAACAGAGCCCGAGATGTCCCACCACGCTCAGGCCGAAGATCGGGATAATGGCCCT
GGCCGGAGACCCCTGCCTGGTAGAGCCGCCGCCGGCGGCAGAACAATGGACGAGATCAGGAGACACCCTG
ACAAGGGCAATGGACAGCAGCGGCCTACCAAACAGAAGTCTGAGGAGCAGCTGCAAGCCTACTACAAAAA
GACACTGGAGGAGCGGCTGAGCGCCGGAGCCCTGAATACCTTCCCCCGCGCCTTCAAGCAAGTGATGGAA
GGCAGAGATATCAAGCTGGTGATCAACCAGACAGCCCAGGACTGCTTCGGCTGTCTGGAGAGCATCTCTC
AGATCAGAACAGCGACCAGAGATAAGAAAGATACCGTGACCAGAGAGAAGCACCCGAAGAAGCCATTCCA
AAAGTGGATGAAGGACCGGGCCATAAAGAAGGGCAACTACCTGAGGTTCCAGAGATTGTTCTACCTGGAC
CGAGGCAAACTGGCCAAGATCATCCTGGACGATATCGAATGCCTGAGCTGCGACATCCCCCTGTCTGAGA
TCTACAGCGTGTTTAAGACAAGATGGGAAACCACAGGAAGCTTCAAATCTCTGGGCGATTTTAAAACCTA
CGGCAAGGCCGACAACACTGCCTTCAGAGAACTGATTACAGCTAAGGAAATCGAGAAAAACGTGCAGGAG
ATGAGCAAGGGCAGCGCCCCTGGCCCTGACGGTATCACCCTGGGAGATGTGGTGAAAATGGACCCCGAGT
TCAGCCGCACAATGGAGATCTTCAACCTGTGGCTGACCACTGGCAAAATCCCTGACATGGTGCGGGGATG
CCGCACCGTGCTGATACCTAAGAGCAGCAAGCCAGATAGACTGAAGGATATCAACAACTGGCGGCCTATC
ACAATCGGCAGCATCCTGCTCCGGCTGTTTAGCAGAATCGTAACCGCCCGTCTGAGTAAGGCCTGTCCTC
TGAACCCCAGACAGCGGGGCTTCATCCGGGCCGCCGGCTGCAGCGAGAACCTCAAACTGCTGCAGACCAT
CATCTGGTCGGCCAAACGAGAGCACAGACCTCTCGGCGTGGTGTTCGTGGACATCGCCAAAGCTTTTGAT
ACCGTCTCCCACCAGCACATCATCCACGCCCTGCAGCAGCGGGAAGTGGACCCTCACATCGTGGGACTGG
TGTCCAACATGTACGAGAACATCAGCACTTATATCACCACCAAGAGAAACACCCACACAGACAAGATCCA
GATCAGAGTGGGCGTTAAGCAGGGCGATCCTATGTCTCCTCTGCTGTTCAACCTGGCTATGGACCCTCTG
CTCTGTAAACTGGAGGAGTCTGGCAAGGGATACCACAGAGGCCAAAGCTCCATCACCGCTATGGCCTTTG
CCGACGACCTGGTGCTGCTGTCTGATTCTTGGGAGAACATGAATACCAACATAAGCATCCTGGAAACATT
CTGCAACCTTACAGGCCTGAAAACCCAGGGACAAAAGTGCCACGGCTTTTACATCAAGCCTACCAAAGAC
AGCTACACCATCAACGACTGCGCCGCCTGGACCATCAACGGCACCCCTTTAAACATGATCGACCCTGGAG
AAAGCGAGAAGTATCTGGGCCTGCAGTTCGACCCCTGGATCGGCATCGCTAGAAGCGGCCTGAGCACAAA
GCTGGACTTTTGGCTGCAGAGAATTGACCAGGCCCCTCTGAAGCCTCTGCAGAAAACCGACATCCTGAAA
ACCTACACAATCCCTCGGCTGATCTACATTGCCGATCACAGCGAGGTAAAGACCGCCCTGCTGGAAACCC
TGGACCAAAAGATCAGAACCGCCGTGAAGGAATGGCTCCACCTGCCCCCCTGCACCTGCGACGCTATCCT
GTACAGCAGCACCAGGGACGGCGGCCTGGGCATCACCAAGCTGGCGGGCCTGATCCCCTCCGTCCAGGCT
AGACGGCTGCATAGAATCGCCCAGAGCAGCGATGACACAATGAAGTGCTTTATGGAAAAGGAAAAGATGG
AACAGCTGCACAAGAAGCTGTGGATTCAGGCCGGTGGCGACAGAGAGAACATTCCTAGCATCTGGGAGGC
GCCGCCTAGTAGCGAGCCTCCCAACAACGTGTCTACCAATTCTGAGTGGGAAGCCCCTACACAGAAGGAC
AAGTTCCCTAAGCCTTGTAATTGGAGAAAGAACGAGTTCAAGAAGTGGACAAAGCTGGCCTCTCAGGGCC
GGGGAATTGTGAATTTCGAGCGGGACAAGATCAGCAATCACTGGATTCAGTACTACAGAAGAATCCCACA
CAGAAAGCTGCTGACGGCCCTTCAGCTGAGAGCCAACGTGTACCCCACGCGGGAGTTCCTGGCCAGAGGT
AGACAGGACCAGTACATCAAGGCCTGCAGACATTGTGATGCTGATATCGAGTCTTGCGCCCACATCATCG
GCAACTGCCCTGTGACACAGGACGCGAGAATCAAAAGACACAACTACATCTGCGAGCTGCTGCTGGAAGA
GGCCAAGAAGAAGGACTGGGTGGTGTTCAAGGAACCCCACATCAGAGACAGCAATAAGGAACTCTATAAA
CCTGACCTGATCTTCGTGAAGGACGCCCGGGCCCTGGTCGTGGACGTGACCGTGAGATACGAGGCCGCCA
AGTCTAGCCTGGAGGAGGCTGCCGCCGAGAAAGTGCGGAAGTACAAGCACCTTGAAACAGAAGTGCGGCA
CCTGACCAACGCCAAGGACGTCACATTCGTGGGCTTCCCCCTGGGCGCCGCAGGCAAATGGCACCAGGAT
AACTTCAAGCTGCTGACAGAGCTGGGCCTGAGCAAGTCCCGCCAAGTGAAGATGGCCGAGACCTTCAGCA
CCGTGGCCCTGTTCTCCTCTGTGGACATCGTGCACATGTTCGCTAGCAGAGCCAGAAAGAGCATGGTGAT
GCATATGGGTGGAGGTAGCGGGGGCAGTGGAGGGATGGGGAGCGACTACAAAGACCATGACGGTGATTAT
AAAGATCATGACATCGATTACAAGGATGACGATGACAAGAAGTGATGACCTCGAGCTGGTACTGCATGCA
CGCAATGCTAGCTGCCCCTTTCCCGTCCTGGGTACCCCGAGTCTCCCCCGACCTCGGGTCCCAGGTATGC
TCCCACCTCCACCTGCCCCACTCACCACCTCTGCTAGTTCCAGACACCTCCCAAGCACGCAGCAATGCAG
CTCAAAACGCTTAGCCTAGCCACACCCCCACGGGAAACAGCAGTGATTAACCTTTAGCAATAAACGAAAG
TTTAACTAAGCTATACTAACCCCAGGGTTGGTCAATTTCGTGCCAGCCACACCCTGGAGCTAGCAAAAAA
AAAAAAAAAAAAAAAAAAAAAAAAAAAGTCTTCATCGGAAAGAACATGTGAGCAAAAGGCCAGCAAAAGG
CCAGGAACCGTAAAAAGGCCGCGTTGCTGGCGTTTTTCCATAGGCTCCGCCCCCCTGACGAGCATCACAA
AAATCGACGCTCAAGTCAGAGGTGGCGAAACCCGACAGGACTATAAAGATACCAGGCGTTTCCCCCTGGA
AGCTCCCTCGTGCGCTCTCCTGTTCCGACCCTGCCGCTTACCGGATACCTGTCCGCCTTTCTCCCTTCGG
GAAGCGTGGCGCTTTCTCATAGCTCACGCTGTAGGTATCTCAGTTCGGTGTAGGTCGTTCGCTCCAAGCT
GGGCTGTGTGCACGAACCCCCCGTTCAGCCCGACCGCTGCGCCTTATCCGGTAACTATCGTCTTGAGTCC
AACCCGGTAAGACACGACTTATCGCCACTGGCAGCAGCCACTGGTAACAGGATTAGCAGAGCGAGGTATG
TAGGCGGTGCTACAGAGTTCTTGAAGTGGTGGCCTAACTACGGCTACACTAGAAGAACAGTATTTGGTAT
CTGCGCTCTGCTGAAGCCAGTTACCTTCGGAAAAAGAGTTGGTAGCTCTTGATCCGGCAAACAAACCACC
GCTGGTAGCGGTGGTTTTTTTGTTTGCAAGCAGCAGATTACGCGCAGAAAAAAAGGATCTCAAGAAGATC
CTTTGATCTTTTCTACGGGGTCTGACGCTCAGTGGAACGAAAACTCACGTTAAGGGATTTTGGTCATGAG
ATTATCAAAAAGGATCTTCACCTAGATCCTTTTAAATTAAAAATGAAGTTTTAAATCAATCTAAAGTATA
TATGAGTAAACTTGGTCTGACAGTTACCAATGCTTAATCAGTGAGGCACCTATCTCAGCGATCTGTCTAT
TTCGTTCATCCATAGTTGCCTGACTCCCCGTCGTGTAGATAACTACGATACGGGAGGGCTTACCATCTGG
CCCCAGTGCTGCAATGATACCGCGAGACCCACGCTCACCGGCTCCAGATTTATCAGCAATAAACCAGCCA
GCCGGAAGGGCCGAGCGCAGAAGTGGTCCTGCAACTTTATCCGCCTCCATCCAGTCTATTAATTGTTGCC
GGGAAGCTAGAGTAAGTAGTTCGCCAGTTAATAGTTTGCGCAACGTTGTTGCCATTGCTACAGGCATCGT
GGTGTCACGCTCGTCGTTTGGTATGGCTTCATTCAGCTCCGGTTCCCAACGATCAAGGCGAGTTACATGA
TCCCCCATGTTGTGCAAAAAAGCGGTTAGCTCCTTCGGTCCTCCGATCGTTGTCAGAAGTAAGTTGGCCG
CAGTGTTATCACTCATGGTTATGGCAGCACTGCATAATTCTCTTACTGTCATGCCATCCGTAAGATGCTT
TTCTGTGACTGGTGAGTACTCAACCAAGTCATTCTGAGAATAGTGTATGCGGCGACCGAGTTGCTCTTGC
CCGGCGTCAATACGGGATAATACCGCGCCACATAGCAGAACTTTAAAAGTGCTCATCATTGGAAAACGTT
CTTCGGGGCGAAAACTCTCAAGGATCTTACCGCTGTTGAGATCCAGTTCGATGTAACCCACTCGTGCACC
CAACTGATCTTCAGCATCTTTTACTTTCACCAGCGTTTCTGGGTGAGCAAAAACAGGAAGGCAAAATGCC
GCAAAAAAGGGAATAAGGGCGACACGGAAATGTTGAATACTCATACTCTTCCTTTTTCAATATTATTGAA
GCATTTATCAGGGTTATTGTCTCATGAGCGGATACATATTTGAATGTATTTAGAAAAATAAACAAAT
